Addgene plasmid #100106: pSN21
Purpose: expresses a chimeric OCT4-activator fusion
Depositing lab: Mark Ptashne. Depositing organization: Memorial Sloan-Kettering Cancer Center. Publication: OCT4 and SOX2 Work as Transcriptional Activators in Reprogramming Human Fibroblasts. Narayan S, Bryant G, Shah S, Berrozpe G, Ptashne M. Cell Rep. 2017 Aug 15;20(7):1585-1596. doi: 10.1016/j.celrep.2017.07.071. PubMed 28813671.
Backbone
  Vector backbone: pLM-vexGFP-OCT4
  Backbone manufacturer: Michel Sadelain (Addgene plasmid # 22240)
  Vector type: Mammalian Expression, Lentiviral
Growth in bacteria
  Bacterial resistance: Ampicillin, 100 μg/mL
  Growth temperature: 37°C
  Growth strain: NEB Stable
  Copy number: Unknown
Gene/Insert
  Gene/Insert name: vexGFP-P2A-OCT4 fused to a 'weak' VP16 domain
  Species: H. sapiens (human)
  Entrez Gene: POU5F1 (a.k.a. OCT3, OCT4, OCT4Borf1, OTF-3, OTF3, OTF4, Oct-3, Oct-4, Oct3/4)
  Cloning method: Ligation Independent Cloning
  Sequencing primers: 5′ unknown
Terms and licenses: Academic/Nonprofit Terms; Industry Terms: Not Available to Industry
How to cite: pSN21 was a gift from Mark Ptashne (Addgene plasmid # 100106 ; http://n2t.net/addgene:100106 ; RRID:Addgene_100106)
