[The description below was written by a language model from this plasmid's Addgene catalogue record and pLannotate feature annotations shown in this document.]
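Description:
pSN21 is a lentiviral transfer plasmid for mammalian expression, built on the pLM-vexGFP-OCT4 backbone, that delivers a chimeric human OCT4 (POU5F1) fused to a transcriptional activation domain. It is propagated in E. coli through a high-copy ColE1/pUC-type origin with ampicillin selection (AmpR). The backbone also carries pBluescript-derived remnants: an f1 origin, lac promoter/operator and lacZα fragments, and T3 and T7 promoters. An SV40 origin and SV40 poly(A) signal lie downstream of the viral cassette.

The viral genome is transcribed from an RSV enhancer/promoter joined to a truncated HIV-1 5' LTR, an arrangement typical of Tat-independent, third-generation-style vectors. This is followed by the Ψ packaging signal with a gag fragment, the RRE for Rev-dependent nuclear export, and the cPPT/CTS. Two elements are annotated as "5' LTR (truncated)"; the second, after the payload, occupies the 3' LTR position.

Between these elements, a human PGK promoter drives a single open reading frame. It begins with a GFP variant, which the catalogue names vexGFP although the automated annotation labels it PA-GFP. According to the insert name this is linked by a P2A self-cleaving peptide to OCT4, so the reporter and the factor are produced as separate proteins; the P2A itself is not annotated but fits the gap between the two coding regions. OCT4 is fused directly at its C-terminus to a short VP16 activation domain fragment, described in the record as a "weak" VP16 domain. A WPRE follows to enhance transcript expression.

The associated publication title indicates use in testing whether OCT4 acts as a transcriptional activator during reprogramming of human fibroblasts, with fluorescence marking transduced cells.
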