Features (pLannotate 1.2.2; 28 found; start..end, strand, type, name):
      1..511     +  promoter       hPGK promoter: human phosphoglycerate kinase 1 promoter
    526..1242    +  CDS            PA-GFP: photoactivatable GFP variant (Patterson et al., 2002) mammalian codon-optimized
   1309..2388    +  CDS            POU5F1: PO5F1_HUMAN - Also known as OCT3, OCT4, OTF3. Experimental evidence at protein level: Swiss-Prot protein existence level 1. Transcription factor that binds to the octamer motif (5'- ATTTGCAT-3'). Forms a trimeric complex with SOX2 or SOX15 on DNA and controls the expression of a number of genes involved in embryonic development such as YES1, FGF4, UTF1 and ZFP206. Critical for early embryogenesis and for embryonic stem cell pluripotency. From Homo sapiens (Human).
   2388..2481    +  CDS            VP16 AD (fragment): transcriptional activation domain of herpes simplex virus protein VP16 (Triezenberg et al., 1988; Cousens et al., 1989); UL48
   2491..3079    +  misc_feature   WPRE: woodchuck hepatitis virus posttranscriptional regulatory element
   3096..3236    +  CDS            nef (fragment): NEF_HV1Z6 - Experimental evidence at protein level: Swiss-Prot protein existence level 1. Extracellular Nef protein targets CD4(+) T-lymphocytes for apoptosis by interacting with CXCR4 surface receptors. From Human immunodeficiency virus type 1 group M subtype D (isolate Z6) (HIV-1).
   3232..3412    +  LTR            5' LTR (truncated): truncated 5' long terminal repeat (LTR) from HIV-1
   3484..3605    +  polyA_signal   SV40 poly(A) signal: SV40 polyadenylation signal
   3645..3780    +  rep_origin     SV40 ori: SV40 origin of replication
   3801..3819    -  promoter       T7 promoter: promoter for bacteriophage T7 RNA polymerase
   3827..3982    +  CDS            lacZα (fragment): LacZα fragment of β-galactosidase; lacZ fragment
   3987..4415    +  rep_origin     f1 ori (sequence partly withheld): f1 bacteriophage origin of replication; arrow indicates direction of (+) strand synthesis
   4468..4572    +  promoter       AmpR promoter: bla
   4573..5433    +  CDS            AmpR: β-lactamase; bla; confers resistance to ampicillin, carbenicillin, and related antibiotics
   5604..6192    +  rep_origin     ori: high-copy-number ColE1/pMB1/pBR322/pUC origin of replication
   6375..6467    +  CDS            lacI (fragment): lac repressor; lacI; The lac repressor binds to the lac operator to inhibit transcription in E. coli. This inhibition can be relieved by adding lactose or isopropyl-β-D-thiogalactopyranoside (IPTG).
   6480..6501    +  protein_bind   CAP binding site: CAP binding activates transcription in the presence of cAMP. E. coli catabolite activator protein
   6516..6546    +  promoter       lac promoter: promoter for the E. coli lac operon
   6554..6570    +  protein_bind   lac operator: The lac repressor binds to the lac operator to inhibit transcription in E. coli. This inhibition can be relieved by adding lactose or isopropyl-β-D-thiogalactopyranoside (IPTG). lac repressor encoded by lacI
   6615..6633    +  promoter       T3 promoter: promoter for bacteriophage T3 RNA polymerase
   6661..6887    +  promoter       RSV promoter: Rous sarcoma virus enhancer/promoter
   6888..7068    +  LTR            5' LTR (truncated): truncated 5' long terminal repeat (LTR) from HIV-1
   7115..7240    +  misc_feature   HIV-1 Ψ: packaging signal of human immunodeficiency virus type 1
   7224..7587    +  CDS            HIV-1 gag (fragment): gag protein from human immunodeficiency virus 1; gag
   7733..7966    +  misc_feature   RRE: The Rev response element (RRE) of HIV-1 allows for Rev-dependent mRNA export from the nucleus to the cytoplasm.
   8343..8443    +  CDS            Rev (fragment): human immunodeficiency virus 1 (HIV-1) Rev protein; rev; enhances nuclear export of unspliced and incompletely spliced viral mRNAs
   8462..8579    +  misc_feature   cPPT/CTS: central polypurine tract and central termination sequence of HIV-1
   8599..8622    -  misc_feature   MCS (fragment): pBluescript multiple cloning site
>Addgene plasmid #100106 | pSN21 | addgene full sequence | sequence record 193262 | Addgene NGS Result
GGGGTTGGGGTTGCGCCTTTTCCAAGGCAGCCCTGGGTTTGCGCAGGGACGCGGCTGCTCTGGGCGTGGT
TCCGGGAAACGCAGCGGCGCCGACCCTGGGTCTCGCACATTCTTCACGTCCGTTCGCAGCGTCACCCGGA
TCTTCGCCGCTACCCTTGTGGGCCCCCCGGCGACGCTTCCTGCTCCGCCCCTAAGTCGGGAAGGTTCCTT
GCGGTTCGCGGCGTGCCGGACGTGACAAACGGAAGCCGCACGTCTCACTAGTACCCTCGCAGACGGACAG
CGCCAGGGAGCAATGGCAGCGCGCCGACCGCGATGGGCTGTGGCCAATAGCGGCTGCTCAGCAGGGCGCG
CCGAGAGCAGCGGCCGGGAAGGGGCGGTGCGGGAGGCGGGGTGTGGGGCGGTAGTGTGGGCCCTGTTCCT
GCCCGCGCGGTGTTCCGCATTCTGCAAGCCTCCGGAGCGCACGTCGGCAGTCGGCTCCCTCGTTGACCGA
ATCACCGACCTCTCTCCCCAGGGGGATCCACCGGTATGGTGAGCAAGGGCGAGGAGCTGTTCACCGGGGT
GGTGCCCATCCTGGTCGAGCTGGACGGCGACGTAAACGGCCACAAGTTCAGCGTGTCCGGCGAGGGCGAG
GGCGATGCCACCTACGGCAAGCTGACCCTGAAGTTCATCTGCACCACCGGCAAGCTGCCCGTGCCCTGGC
CCACCCTCGTGACCACCTTCAGCTACGGCGTGCAGTGCTTCAGCCGCTACCCCGACCACATGAAGCAGCA
CGACTTCTTCAAGTCCGCCATGCCCGAAGGCTACGTCCAGGAGCGCACCATCAGCTTCAAGGACGACGGC
AACTACAAGACCCGCGCCGAGGTGAAGTTCGAGGGCGACACCCTGGTGAACCGCATCGAGCTGAAGGGCA
TCGACTTCAAGGAGGACGGCAACATCCTGGGGCACAAGCTGGAGTACAACTACAACAGCCACAACGTCTA
TATCACGGCCGACAAGCAGAAGAACGGCATCAAGGCGAACTTCAAGATCCGCCACAACATCGAGGACGGC
AGCGTGCAGCTCGCCGACCACTACCAGCAGAACACCCCCATCGGCGACGGCCCCGTGCTGCTGCCCGACA
ACCACTACCTGTTCATCCAGTCCGCCCTGAGCAAAGACCCCAACGAGAAGCGCGATCACATGGTCCTGCT
GGAGTTCGTGACCGCCGCCGGGATCACTCACGGCATGGACGAGCTGTACAAGGGATCTGGAGCAACAAAC
TTCTCACTACTCAAACAAGCAGGTGACGTGGAGGAGAATCCCGGCCCTATGGCGGGACACCTGGCTTCGG
ATTTCGCCTTCTCGCCCCCTCCAGGTGGTGGAGGTGATGGGCCAGGGGGGCCGGAGCCGGGCTGGGTTGA
TCCTCGGACCTGGCTAAGCTTCCAAGGCCCTCCTGGAGGGCCAGGAATCGGGCCGGGGGTTGGGCCAGGC
TCTGAGGTGTGGGGGATTCCCCCATGCCCCCCGCCGTATGAGTTCTGTGGGGGGATGGCGTACTGTGGGC
CCCAGGTTGGAGTGGGGCTAGTGCCCCAAGGCGGCTTGGAGACCTCTCAGCCTGAGGGTGAAGCAGGAGT
CGGGGTGGAGAGCAACTCCGATGGGGCCTCCCCGGAGCCCTGCACCGTCACCCCTGGTGCCGTGAAGCTG
GAGAAGGAGAAGCTGGAGCAAAACCCGGAGGAGTCCCAGGACATCAAAGCTCTGCAGAAAGAACTCGAGC
AATTTGCCAAGCTCCTGAAGCAGAAGAGGATCACCCTGGGATATACACAGGCCGATGTGGGGCTCACCCT
GGGGGTTCTATTTGGGAAGGTATTCAGCCAAACGACCATCTGCCGCTTTGAGGCTCTGCAGCTTAGCTTC
AAGAACATGTGTAAGCTGCGGCCCTTGCTGCAGAAGTGGGTGGAGGAAGCTGACAACAATGAAAATCTTC
AGGAGATATGCAAAGCAGAAACCCTCGTGCAGGCCCGAAAGAGAAAGCGAACCAGTATCGAGAACCGAGT
GAGAGGCAACCTGGAGAATTTGTTCCTGCAGTGCCCGAAACCCACACTGCAGCAGATCAGCCACATCGCC
CAGCAGCTTGGGCTCGAGAAGGATGTGGTCCGAGTGTGGTTCTGTAACCGGCGCCAGAAGGGCAAGCGAT
CAAGCAGCGACTATGCACAACGAGAGGATTTTGAGGCTGCTGGGTCTCCTTTCTCAGGGGGACCAGTGTC
CTTTCCTCTGGCCCCAGGGCCCCATTTTGGTACCCCAGGCTATGGGAGCCCTCACTTCACTGCACTGTAC
TCCTCGGTCCCTTTCCCTGAGGGGGAAGCCTTTCCCCCTGTCTCTGTCACCACTCTGGGCTCTCCCATGC
ATTCAAACCACTTAGACGGCGAGGACGTGGCGATGGCGCATGCCGACGCGCTAGACGATTTCGATCTGGA
CATGTTGGGGGACGGGGATTCCCCGGGTCCGTGAGTCGACAATCAACCTCTGGATTACAAAATTTGTGAA
AGATTGACTGGTATTCTTAACTATGTTGCTCCTTTTACGCTATGTGGATACGCTGCTTTAATGCCTTTGT
ATCATGCTATTGCTTCCCGTATGGCTTTCATTTTCTCCTCCTTGTATAAATCCTGGTTGCTGTCTCTTTA
TGAGGAGTTGTGGCCCGTTGTCAGGCAACGTGGCGTGGTGTGCACTGTGTTTGCTGACGCAACCCCCACT
GGTTGGGGCATTGCCACCACCTGTCAGCTCCTTTCCGGGACTTTCGCTTTCCCCCTCCCTATTGCCACGG
CGGAACTCATCGCCGCCTGCCTTGCCCGCTGCTGGACAGGGGCTCGGCTGTTGGGCACTGACAATTCCGT
GGTGTTGTCGGGGAAGCTGACGTCCTTTCCATGGCTGCTCGCCTGTGTTGCCACCTGGATTCTGCGCGGG
ACGTCCTTCTGCTACGTCCCTTCGGCCCTCAATCCAGCGGACCTTCCTTCCCGCGGCCTGCTGCCGGCTC
TGCGGCCTCTTCCGCGTCTTCGCCTTCGCCCTCAGACGAGTCGGATCTCCCTTTGGGCCGCCTCCCCGCC
TGGAATTCGAGCTCGGTACCTTTAAGACCAATGACTTACAAGGCAGCTGTAGATCTTAGCCACTTTTTAA
AAGAAAAGGGGGGACTGGAAGGGCTAATTCACTCCCAACGAAGACAAGATATCCTGCTAGCTCCGGATCC
GGACCTGTACTGGGTCTCTCTGGTTAGACCAGATCTGAGCCTGGGAGCTCTCTGGCTAACTAGGGAACCC
ACTGCTTAAGCCTCAATAAAGCTTGCCTTGAGTGCTTCAAGTAGTGTGTGCCCGTCTGTTGTGTGACTCT
GGTAACTAGAGATCCCTCAGACCCTTTTAGTCAGTGTGGAAAATCTCTAGCAGTAGTAGTTCATGTCATC
TTATTATTCAGTATTTATAACTTGCAAAGAAATGAATATCAGAGAGTGAGAGGAACTTGTTTATTGCAGC
TTATAATGGTTACAAATAAAGCAATAGCATCACAAATTTCACAAATAAAGCATTTTTTTCACTGCATTCT
AGTTGTGGTTTGTCCAAACTCATCAATGTATCTTATCATGTCTGGCTCTAGCTATCCCGCCCCTAACTCC
GCCCATCCCGCCCCTAACTCCGCCCAGTTCCGCCCATTCTCCGCCCCATGGCTGACTAATTTTTTTTATT
TATGCAGAGGCCGAGGCCGCCTCGGCCTCTGAGCTATTCCAGAAGTAGTGAGGAGGCTTTTTTGGAGGCC
TAGGGACGTACCCAATTCGCCCTATAGTGAGTCGTATTACGCGCGCTCACTGGCCGTCGTTTTACAACGT
CGTGACTGGGAAAACCCTGGCGTTACCCAACTTAATCGCCTTGCAGCACATCCCCCTTTCGCCAGCTGGC
GTAATAGCGAAGAGGCCCGCACCGATCGCCCTTCCCAACAGTTGCGCAGCCTGAATGGCGAATGGG
[124 nt withheld, positions 3987-4110]
C
[91 nt withheld, positions 4112-4202]
A
[49 nt withheld, positions 4204-4252]
CCTTTGACGTTGGAGTCCACGTTCTTT
[37 nt withheld, positions 4280-4316]
ACCCTATCTCGGTCTATTCTTTTGATTTATAAGGGATTTTGCCGATTTCGGCCTATTGGTTAAAAAATGA
GCTGATTTAACAAAAATTTAACGCGAATTTTAACAAAATATTAACGCTTACAATTTAGGTGGCACTTTTC
GGGGAAATGTGCGCGGAACCCCTATTTGTTTATTTTTCTAAATACATTCAAATATGTATCCGCTCATGAG
ACAATAACCCTGATAAATGCTTCAATAATATTGAAAAAGGAAGAGTATGAGTATTCAACATTTCCGTGTC
GCCCTTATTCCCTTTTTTGCGGCATTTTGCCTTCCTGTTTTTGCTCACCCAGAAACGCTGGTGAAAGTAA
AAGATGCTGAAGATCAGTTGGGTGCACGAGTGGGTTACATCGAACTGGATCTCAACAGCGGTAAGATCCT
TGAGAGTTTTCGCCCCGAAGAACGTTTTCCAATGATGAGCACTTTTAAAGTTCTGCTATGTGGCGCGGTA
TTATCCCGTATTGACGCCGGGCAAGAGCAACTCGGTCGCCGCATACACTATTCTCAGAATGACTTGGTTG
AGTACTCACCAGTCACAGAAAAGCATCTTACGGATGGCATGACAGTAAGAGAATTATGCAGTGCTGCCAT
AACCATGAGTGATAACACTGCGGCCAACTTACTTCTGACAACGATCGGAGGACCGAAGGAGCTAACCGCT
TTTTTGCACAACATGGGGGATCATGTAACTCGCCTTGATCGTTGGGAACCGGAGCTGAATGAAGCCATAC
CAAACGACGAGCGTGACACCACGATGCCTGTAGCAATGGCAACAACGTTGCGCAAACTATTAACTGGCGA
ACTACTTACTCTAGCTTCCCGGCAACAATTAATAGACTGGATGGAGGCGGATAAAGTTGCAGGACCACTT
CTGCGCTCGGCCCTTCCGGCTGGCTGGTTTATTGCTGATAAATCTGGAGCCGGTGAGCGTGGGTCTCGCG
GTATCATTGCAGCACTGGGGCCAGATGGTAAGCCCTCCCGTATCGTAGTTATCTACACGACGGGGAGTCA
GGCAACTATGGATGAACGAAATAGACAGATCGCTGAGATAGGTGCCTCACTGATTAAGCATTGGTAACTG
TCAGACCAAGTTTACTCATATATACTTTAGATTGATTTAAAACTTCATTTTTAATTTAAAAGGATCTAGG
TGAAGATCCTTTTTGATAATCTCATGACCAAAATCCCTTAACGTGAGTTTTCGTTCCACTGAGCGTCAGA
CCCCGTAGAAAAGATCAAAGGATCTTCTTGAGATCCTTTTTTTCTGCGCGTAATCTGCTGCTTGCAAACA
AAAAAACCACCGCTACCAGCGGTGGTTTGTTTGCCGGATCAAGAGCTACCAACTCTTTTTCCGAAGGTAA
CTGGCTTCAGCAGAGCGCAGATACCAAATACTGTTCTTCTAGTGTAGCCGTAGTTAGGCCACCACTTCAA
GAACTCTGTAGCACCGCCTACATACCTCGCTCTGCTAATCCTGTTACCAGTGGCTGCTGCCAGTGGCGAT
AAGTCGTGTCTTACCGGGTTGGACTCAAGACGATAGTTACCGGATAAGGCGCAGCGGTCGGGCTGAACGG
GGGGTTCGTGCACACAGCCCAGCTTGGAGCGAACGACCTACACCGAACTGAGATACCTACAGCGTGAGCT
ATGAGAAAGCGCCACGCTTCCCGAAGGGAGAAAGGCGGACAGGTATCCGGTAAGCGGCAGGGTCGGAACA
GGAGAGCGCACGAGGGAGCTTCCAGGGGGAAACGCCTGGTATCTTTATAGTCCTGTCGGGTTTCGCCACC
TCTGACTTGAGCGTCGATTTTTGTGATGCTCGTCAGGGGGGCGGAGCCTATGGAAAAACGCCAGCAACGC
GGCCTTTTTACGGTTCCTGGCCTTTTGCTGGCCTTTTGCTCACATGTTCTTTCCTGCGTTATCCCCTGAT
TCTGTGGATAACCGTATTACCGCCTTTGAGTGAGCTGATACCGCTCGCCGCAGCCGAACGACCGAGCGCA
GCGAGTCAGTGAGCGAGGAAGCGGAAGAGCGCCCAATACGCAAACCGCCTCTCCCCGCGCGTTGGCCGAT
TCATTAATGCAGCTGGCACGACAGGTTTCCCGACTGGAAAGCGGGCAGTGAGCGCAACGCAATTAATGTG
AGTTAGCTCACTCATTAGGCACCCCAGGTTTTACACTTTATGCTTCCGGCTCGTATGTTGTGTGGAATTG
TGAGCGGATAACAATTTCACACAGGAAACAGCTATGACCATGATTACGCCAAGCGCGCAATTAACCCTCA
CTAAAGGGAACAAAAGCTGGAGCTGCAAGCTTAATGTAGTCTTATGCAATACTCTTGTAGTCTTGCAACA
TGGTAACGATGAGTTAGCAACATGCCTTACAAGGAGAGAAAAAGCACCGTGCATGCCGATTGGTGGAAGT
AAGGTGGTACGATCGTGCCTTATTAGGAAGGCAACAGACGGGTCTGACATGGATTGGACGAACCACTGAA
TTGCCGCATTGCAGAGATATTGTATTTAAGTGCCTAGCTCGATACATAAACGGGTCTCTCTGGTTAGACC
AGATCTGAGCCTGGGAGCTCTCTGGCTAACTAGGGAACCCACTGCTTAAGCCTCAATAAAGCTTGCCTTG
AGTGCTTCAAGTAGTGTGTGCCCGTCTGTTGTGTGACTCTGGTAACTAGAGATCCCTCAGACCCTTTTAG
TCAGTGTGGAAAATCTCTAGCAGTGGCGCCCGAACAGGGACTTGAAAGCGAAAGGGAAACCAGAGGAGCT
CTCTCGACGCAGGACTCGGCTTGCTGAAGCGCGCACGGCAAGAGGCGAGGGGCGGCGACTGGTGAGTACG
CCAAAAATTTTGACTAGCGGAGGCTAGAAGGAGAGAGATGGGTGCGAGAGCGTCAGTATTAAGCGGGGGA
GAATTAGATCGCGATGGGAAAAAATTCGGTTAAGGCCAGGGGGAAAGAAAAAATATAAATTAAAACATAT
AGTATGGGCAAGCAGGGAGCTAGAACGATTCGCAGTTAATCCTGGCCTGTTAGAAACATCAGAAGGCTGT
AGACAAATACTGGGACAGCTACAACCATCCCTTCAGACAGGATCAGAAGAACTTAGATCATTATATAATA
CAGTAGCAACCCTCTATTGTGTGCATCAAAGGATAGAGATAAAAGACACCAAGGAAGCTTTAGACAAGAT
AGAGGAAGAGCAAAACAAAAGTAAGACCACCGCACAGCAAGCGGCCGCTGATCTTCAGACCTGGAGGAGG
AGATATGAGGGACAATTGGAGAAGTGAATTATATAAATATAAAGTAGTAAAAATTGAACCATTAGGAGTA
GCACCCACCAAGGCAAAGAGAAGAGTGGTGCAGAGAGAAAAAAGAGCAGTGGGAATAGGAGCTTTGTTCC
TTGGGTTCTTGGGAGCAGCAGGAAGCACTATGGGCGCAGCGTCAATGACGCTGACGGTACAGGCCAGACA
ATTATTGTCTGGTATAGTGCAGCAGCAGAACAATTTGCTGAGGGCTATTGAGGCGCAACAGCATCTGTTG
CAACTCACAGTCTGGGGCATCAAGCAGCTCCAGGCAAGAATCCTGGCTGTGGAAAGATACCTAAAGGATC
AACAGCTCCTGGGGATTTGGGGTTGCTCTGGAAAACTCATTTGCACCACTGCTGTGCCTTGGAATGCTAG
TTGGAGTAATAAATCTCTGGAACAGATTTGGAATCACACGACCTGGATGGAGTGGGACAGAGAAATTAAC
AATTACACAAGCTTAATACACTCCTTAATTGAAGAATCGCAAAACCAGCAAGAAAAGAATGAACAAGAAT
TATTGGAATTAGATAAATGGGCAAGTTTGTGGAATTGGTTTAACATAACAAATTGGCTGTGGTATATAAA
ATTATTCATAATGATAGTAGGAGGCTTGGTAGGTTTAAGAATAGTTTTTGCTGTACTTTCTATAGTGAAT
AGAGTTAGGCAGGGATATTCACCATTATCGTTTCAGACCCACCTCCCAACCCCGAGGGGACCCGACAGGC
CCGAAGGAATAGAAGAAGAAGGTGGAGAGAGAGACAGAGACAGATCCATTCGATTAGTGAACGGATCTCG
ACGGTATCGGTTAACTTTTAAAAGAAAAGGGGGGATTGGGGGGTACAGTGCAGGGGAAAGAATAGTAGAC
ATAATAGCAACAGACATACAAACTAAAGAATTACAAAAACAAATTACAAAAATTCAAAATTTTATCGATC
ACGAGACTAGCCTCGAGAAGCTTGATATCGAATTCCAC
